>Addgene plasmid #27667 | pVAiHDV4 | depositor full sequence | sequence record 13004 | Author sequence
TCGCGCGTTTCGGTGATGACGGTGAAAACCTCTGACACATGCAGCTCCCGGAGACGGTCACAGCTTGTCT
GTAAGCGGATGCCGGGAGCAGACAAGCCCGTCAGGGCGCGTCAGCGGGTGTTGGCGGGTGTCGGGGCTGG
CTTAACTATGCGGCATCAGAGCAGATTGTACTGAGAGTGCACCATATGCGGTGTGAAATACCGCACAGAT
GCGTAAGGAGAAAATACCGCATCAGGCGCCATTCGCCATTCAGGCTGCGCAACTGTTGGGAAGGGCGATC
GGTGCGGGCCTCTTCGCTATTACGCCAGCTGGCGAAAGGGGGATGTGCTGCAAGGCGATTAAGTTGGGTA
ACGCCAGGGTTTTCCCAGTCACGACGTTGTAAAACGACGGCCAGTGAATTCTAATACGACTCACTATAGG
GCACTCTTCCGTGGTCTGGTGGATAAATTCGCAAGGGTATCATGGCGGACGACCGGGGTTCGAACCCCGG
ATCCGGCCGTCCGCCGTGATCCATGCGGTTACCGCCCGCGTGTCGAACCCAGGTGTGCGACGTCAGACAA
CGGGGGAGCGCTCGCTAGCCATGGTCCCAGCCTCCTCGCTGGCGGCTAGTGGGCAACATGCTTCGGCATG
GCGAATGGGACTTTAAACTCGAGGATATCTCTAGAGTCGACCTGCAGGCATGCAAGCTTGGCGTAATCAT
GGTCATAGCTGTTTCCTGTGTGAAATTGTTATCCGCTCACAATTCCACACAACATACGAGCCGGAAGCAT
AAAGTGTAAAGCCTGGGGTGCCTAATGAGTGAGCTAACTCACATTAATTGCGTTGCGCTCACTGCCCGCT
TTCCAGTCGGGAAACCTGTCGTGCCAGCTGCATTAATGAATCGGCCAACGCGCGGGGAGAGGCGGTTTGC
GTATTGGGCGCTCTTCCGCTTCCTCGCTCACTGACTCGCTGCGCTCGGTCGTTCGGCTGCGGCGAGCGGT
ATCAGCTCACTCAAAGGCGGTAATACGGTTATCCACAGAATCAGGGGATAACGCAGGAAAGAACATGTGA
GCAAAAGGCCAGCAAAAGGCCAGGAACCGTAAAAAGGCCGCGTTGCTGGCGTTTTTCCATAGGCTCCGCC
CCCCTGACGAGCATCACAAAAATCGACGCTCAAGTCAGAGGTGGCGAAACCCGACAGGACTATAAAGATA
CCAGGCGTTTCCCCCTGGAAGCTCCCTCGTGCGCTCTCCTGTTCCGACCCTGCCGCTTACCGGATACCTG
TCCGCCTTTCTCCCTTCGGGAAGCGTGGCGCTTTCTCATAGCTCACGCTGTAGGTATCTCAGTTCGGTGT
AGGTCGTTCGCTCCAAGCTGGGCTGTGTGCACGAACCCCCCGTTCAGCCCGACCGCTGCGCCTTATCCGG
TAACTATCGTCTTGAGTCCAACCCGGTAAGACACGACTTATCGCCACTGGCAGCAGCCACTGGTAACAGG
ATTAGCAGAGCGAGGTATGTAGGCGGTGCTACAGAGTTCTTGAAGTGGTGGCCTAACTACGGCTACACTA
GAAGGACAGTATTTGGTATCTGCGCTCTGCTGAAGCCAGTTACCTTCGGAAAAAGAGTTGGTAGCTCTTG
ATCCGGCAAACAAACCACCGCTGGTAGCGGTGGTTTTTTTGTTTGCAAGCAGCAGATTACGCGCAGAAAA
AAAGGATCTCAAGAAGATCCTTTGATCTTTTCTACGGGGTCTGACGCTCAGTGGAACGAAAACTCACGTT
AAGGGATTTTGGTCATGAGATTATCAAAAAGGATCTTCACCTAGATCCTTTTAAATTAAAAATGAAGTTT
TAAATCAATCTAAAGTATATATGAGTAAACTTGGTCTGACAGTTACCAATGCTTAATCAGTGAGGCACCT
ATCTCAGCGATCTGTCTATTTCGTTCATCCATAGTTGCCTGACTCCCCGTCGTGTAGATAACTACGATAC
GGGAGGGCTTACCATCTGGCCCCAGTGCTGCAATGATACCGCGAGACCCACGCTCACCGGCTCCAGATTT
ATCAGCAATAAACCAGCCAGCCGGAAGGGCCGAGCGCAGAAGTGGTCCTGCAACTTTATCCGCCTCCATC
CAGTCTATTAATTGTTGCCGGGAAGCTAGAGTAAGTAGTTCGCCAGTTAATAGTTTGCGCAACGTTGTTG
CCATTGCTACAGGCATCGTGGTGTCACGCTCGTCGTTTGGTATGGCTTCATTCAGCTCCGGTTCCCAACG
ATCAAGGCGAGTTACATGATCCCCCATGTTGTGCAAAAAAGCGGTTAGCTCCTTCGGTCCTCCGATCGTT
GTCAGAAGTAAGTTGGCCGCAGTGTTATCACTCATGGTTATGGCAGCACTGCATAATTCTCTTACTGTCA
TGCCATCCGTAAGATGCTTTTCTGTGACTGGTGAGTACTCAACCAAGTCATTCTGAGAATAGTGTATGCG
GCGACCGAGTTGCTCTTGCCCGGCGTCAATACGGGATAATACCGCGCCACATAGCAGAACTTTAAAAGTG
CTCATCATTGGAAAACGTTCTTCGGGGCGAAAACTCTCAAGGATCTTACCGCTGTTGAGATCCAGTTCGA
TGTAACCCACTCGTGCACCCAACTGATCTTCAGCATCTTTTACTTTCACCAGCGTTTCTGGGTGAGCAAA
AACAGGAAGGCAAAATGCCGCAAAAAAGGGAATAAGGGCGACACGGAAATGTTGAATACTCATACTCTTC
CTTTTTCAATATTATTGAAGCATTTATCAGGGTTATTGTCTCATGAGCGGATACATATTTGAATGTATTT
AGAAAAATAAACAAATAGGGGTTCCGCGCACATTTCCCCGAAAAGTGCCACCTGACGTCTAAGAAACCAT
TATTATCATGACATTAACCTATAAAAATAGGCGTATCACGAGGCCCTTTCGTC
Features (pLannotate 1.2.2; 13 found; start..end, strand, type, name):
    137..236     +  misc_feature   bom (fragment): basis of mobility region from pBR322
    242..399     -  CDS            lacZα (fragment): LacZα fragment of β-galactosidase; lacZ fragment
    402..420     +  promoter       T7 promoter: promoter for bacteriophage T7 RNA polymerase
    419..575     +  ncRNA          VA: Accession: RF00102 - VA RNA
    659..689     +  misc_feature   MCS (fragment): pUC18/19 multiple cloning site
    726..742     -  protein_bind   lac operator: The lac repressor binds to the lac operator to inhibit transcription in E. coli. This inhibition can be relieved by adding lactose or isopropyl-β-D-thiogalactopyranoside (IPTG). lac repressor encoded by lacI
    750..780     -  promoter       lac promoter: promoter for the E. coli lac operon
    795..816     -  protein_bind   CAP binding site: CAP binding activates transcription in the presence of cAMP. E. coli catabolite activator protein
    829..921     -  CDS            lacI (fragment): lac repressor; lacI; The lac repressor binds to the lac operator to inhibit transcription in E. coli. This inhibition can be relieved by adding lactose or isopropyl-β-D-thiogalactopyranoside (IPTG).
   1104..1692    -  rep_origin     ori: high-copy-number ColE1/pMB1/pBR322/pUC origin of replication
   1863..2723    -  CDS            AmpR: β-lactamase; bla; confers resistance to ampicillin, carbenicillin, and related antibiotics
   2724..2828    -  promoter       AmpR promoter: bla
   2923..35      +  CDS            rop (fragment) (across the origin): Rop protein, which maintains plasmids at low copy number; rop
