[The description below was written by a language model from this plasmid's Addgene catalogue record and pLannotate feature annotations shown in this document.]
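Description:
pVAiHDV4 is a pUC19-based plasmid built as a template for in vitro transcription of RNA rather than for expression in cells. It is maintained in E. coli at high copy through the ColE1/pUC origin and selected with ampicillin via the β-lactamase gene and its native promoter. The rest of the backbone consists of pUC remnants: fragments of lacZα, the lac promoter, operator and CAP site, part of the multiple cloning site, and short annotated fragments of lacI, bom and rop that have no designed function here. The catalogue gives 2,923 bp as the backbone size without insert, but the annotated full sequence, insert included, is also 2,923 nt, so that figure appears to be the total plasmid length.

The payload sits between the retained EcoRI and XbaI sites. A bacteriophage T7 promoter lies directly upstream of a roughly 150-nt VA RNA sequence (listed as VAi RNA and matched by the annotation to the VA RNA family of non-coding RNAs). The source organism of the RNA is not stated. The catalogue lists a hepatitis delta virus (HDV) ribozyme fused at the 3′ end. The feature table does not annotate it, although an unannotated stretch between the VA RNA and the MCS fragment is where it would be expected.

In this arrangement, T7 RNA polymerase transcribes the target RNA and ribozyme as one molecule. The ribozyme then cleaves itself off at its own 5′ boundary, releasing VA RNA with a precisely defined 3′ terminus instead of the heterogeneous ends typical of run-off transcription. This fits the plasmid's origin in a set of general vectors for producing transcripts with homogeneous ends, which suit structural and biochemical work on RNA.
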