Addgene plasmid #27667: pVAiHDV4
Depositing lab: Graeme Conn. Depositing organization: Emory University. Publication: General plasmids for producing RNA in vitro transcripts with homogeneous ends. Walker SC, Avis JM, Conn GL. Nucleic Acids Res. 2003 Aug 1. 31(15):e82. 10.1093/nar/gng082 PubMed 12888534.
Backbone
  Vector backbone: pUC19
  Backbone size w/o insert (bp): 2923
  Vector type: RNA Transcription
Growth in bacteria
  Bacterial resistance: Ampicillin, 100 μg/mL
  Growth temperature: 37°C
  Growth strain: DH5alpha
  Copy number: High Copy
Gene/Insert
  Gene/Insert name: VAi RNA
  Insert size (bp): 152
  Tag / fusion protein: HDV Ribozyme (C terminal on backbone)
  Cloning method: Restriction Enzyme; 5′ cloning site EcoRI (not destroyed); 3′ cloning site XbaI (not destroyed)
  Sequencing primers: 5′ M13 For
Terms and licenses: Academic/Nonprofit Terms; Industry Terms: Not Available to Industry
How to cite: pVAiHDV4 was a gift from Graeme Conn (Addgene plasmid # 27667 ; http://n2t.net/addgene:27667 ; RRID:Addgene_27667)
