>Addgene plasmid #27667 | pVAiHDV4 | addgene partial sequence | sequence record 34002 | 27667 with M13F20
AAATTCGCAAGGGTATCATGGCGGACGACCGGGGTTCGAACCCCGGATCCGGCCGTCCGCCGTGATCCAT
GCGGTTACCGCCCGCGTGTCGAACCCAGGTGTGCGACGTCAGACAACGGGGGAGCGCTCGCTAGCCATGG
TCCCAGCCTCCTCGCTGGCGGCTAGTGGGCAACATGCTTCGGCATGGCGAATGGGACTTTAAACTCGAGG
ATATCTCTAGAGTCGACCTGCAGGCATGCAAGCTTGGCGTAATCATGGTCATAGCTGTTTCCTGTGTGAA
ATTGTTATCCGCTCACAATTCCACACAACATACGAGCCGGAAGCATAAAGTGTAAAGCCTGGGGTGCCTA
ATGAGTGAGCTAACTCACATTAATTGCGTTGCGCTCACTGCCCGCTTTCCAGTCGGGAAACCTGTCGTGC
CAGCTGCATTAATGAATCGGCCAACGCGCGGGGAGAGGCGGTTTGCGTATTGGGCGCTCTTCCGCTTCCT
CGCTCACTGACTCGCTGCGCTCGGTCGTTCGGCTGCGGCGAGCGGTATCAGCTCACTCAAAGGCGGTAAT
ACGGTTATCCACAGAATCAGGGGATAACGCAGGAAAGAACATGTGAGCAAAAGGCCAGCAAAAGGCCAGG
AACCGTAAAAAGGCCGCGTTGCTGGCGTTTTTCCATAGGCTCCGCCCCCCTGACGAGCATCACAAAAATC
GACGCTCAAGTCAGA
